>Addgene plasmid #70959 | pFOSGE_COF3C03 | depositor partial sequence | sequence record 126901 | insert
ATGAACACCAGCCAGACAGCTGCCGGCAATCGCATCACCTTCACCAGCCAGCCGCTGCCCAATGGCACCA
TCAGCATAGCCGGCAATCCCGGCGCGGTCATCTCCACGGCCCAGCTACCGAATACCACCACCATCAAGAC
GATCCAGGCGGGGATCGGTGGTCAGCATCAGGGACTTCAGCAGGTGCATCATGTCCAACAGCAGCAGCAG
TCGCAACAGCAACAACAGCAGCAACAGCAGACGCAATCCGTAGGTGCCACCCAAACACAAACCCTAGTTA
TTAAATCCAACCACCATGCTGTCACCCTGCCGGCGGGTCTAGTCTCAAGTGCACCAGCAGGAATCATAAC
CATGACCAAGACCATCAATCAGGCCGGTCAACCGCTGCTCAATTCAATGCTGCCGGCTGGCGTGGTGGTG
GGCATGCGCCAACAGGCGCCGTCACAGCAGCAGCAGAAGAATGTGCCCACCAACCCGCTCAGTCGCGTGG
TGATCAACTCCCACATGGCGGGCGTGAGACCGCAGAGTCCATCGATAACTTTAAGCACACTTAATACGGG
TCAGACCCCGGCATTGCTGGTCAAGACGGATAACGGATTCCAGCTGTTGCGCGTGGGCACGACGACGGGT
CCGCCGACGGTGACACAGACTATAACCAACACCAGCAATAACAGCAACACGACAAGCACCACAAACCATC
CCACAACCACACAGATCCGTCTGCAAACTGTGCCGGCTGCAGCTTCTATGACCAACACGACCGCCACCAG
CAACATCATTGTCAATTCGGTGGCAAGCAGTGGATATGCAAACTCTTCGCAGCCGCCGCATCTGACGCAA
CTAAATGCGCAGGCGCCACAACTGCCGCAGATTACGCAGATTCAAACAATACCGGCCCAGCAGTCTCAGC
AGCAGCAGGTGAACAATGTAAGCTCCGCGGGAGGAACGGCAACGGCGGTCAGCAGTACGACGGCAGCGAC
GACGACGCAGCAGGGCAATACCAAAGAAAAGTGTCGCAAGTTTCTAGCCAATTTAATTGAATTGTCGACA
CGGGAACCGAAGCCGGTGGAGAAGAACGTGCGCACCCTCATCCAGGAGCTGGTCAATGCGAATGTCGAGC
CGGAGGAGTTTTGTGACCGCCTGGAGCGCTTGCTCAACGCCAGCCCGCAGCCGTGTTTGATTGGATTCCT
TAAGAAGAGTTTGCCTCTGCTACGACAAGCCCTCTACACAAAGGAGCTGGTCATCGAAGGCATTAAACCT
CCGCCGCAGCACGTTCTCGGCCTGGCCGGACTCTCTCAACAGTTGCCTAAAATCCAAGCGCAAATCCGTC
CGATCGGTCCTAGCCAGACAACGACCATTGGACAGACGCAGGTGCGTATGATAACGCCGAATGCCTTGGG
CACGCCGCGACCCACCATTGGCCACACCACGATATCGAAGCAGCCACCGAATATTCGGTTGCCTACGGCC
CCGCGTCTCGTCAACACTGGAGGAATTCGCACCCAGATACCCTCGTTGCAGGTGCCTGGTCAGGCGAACA
TTGTGCAAATACGTGGACCGCAGCATGCTCAGCTGCAGCGTACTGGATCGGTCCAGATCCGGGCCACCAC
TCGTCCGCCAAACAGTGTGCCCACCGCGAACAAACTCACTGCCGTCAAGGTGGGACAGACGCAAATCAAA
GCGATTACGCCCAGCCTGCATCCACCCTCGCTGGCGGCAATCTCAGGTGGACCACCGCCGACACCCACGC
TGTCTGTTTTGTCTACGTTGAACTCCGCCTCGACCACAACGCTGCCCATACCATCGTTACCCACGGTCCA
CCTTCCCCCCGAAGCTCTTCGAGCCCGTGAGCAGATGCAAAATTCGCTGAACCACAACAGCAATCACTTC
GATGCAAAACTGGTGGAGATCAAGGCGCCGTCGCTGCATCCGCCGCACATGGAGCGGATCAACGCATCTC
TCACACCGATTGGAGCCAAGACGATGGCAAGGCCGCCGCCTGCGATCAACAAGGCGATAGGCAAAAAGAA
ACGCGACGCCATGGAAATGGACGCCAAATTGAACACATCGAGCGGAGGAGCGGCGTCCGCTGCGAACTCG
TTTTTCCAGCAGAGCTCCATGTCCTCGATGTACGGTGACGATGATATCAACGATGTTGCCGCCATGGGAG
GTGTTAACTTGGCGGAGGAGTCGCAGCGAATTCTCGGCTGTACCGAAAACATCGGCACGCAGATTCGATC
CTGCAAAGATGAGGTATTTCTCAATCTCCCCTCGCTGCAAGCTAGAATACGGGCAATTACTTCGGAGGCG
GGACTGGATGAGCCGTCGCAGGATGTGGCCGTTCTGATATCGCACGCCTGTCAGGAGCGCCTGAAGAACA
TCGTTGAGAAGTTGGCTGTGATAGCGGAGCACCGCATTGATGTCATCAAGTTGGATCCACGCTATGAGCC
CGCCAAGGATGTGCGCGGTCAGATCAAGTTTCTCGAGGAGCTGGACAAGGCCGAGCAGAAGCGACACGAG
GAACTGGAGCGTGAGATGCTGCTGCGGGCAGCCAAGTCACGGTCGAGGGTGGAAGATCCCGAGCAGGCCA
AGATGAAGGCGAGGGCCAAGGAGATGCAACGCGCCGAAATGGAGGAGTTGCGTCAACGAGATGCCAATCT
GACGGCGCTGCAGGCGATTGGACCTCGGAAAAAGCTGAAGCTAGACGGCGAAACAGTCAGTTCGGGAGCG
GGTTCAAGTGGCGGCGGAGTGCTAAGCAGCTCGGGATCTGCGCCGACGACGTTACGACCTCGCATAAAAC
GTGTGAACCTGCGCGACATGCTCTTCTACATGGAGCAAGAGCGGGAGTTCTGTCGCAGTTCCATGCTGTT
CAAGACATACCTCAAG
