>Addgene plasmid #70959 | pFOSGE_COF3C03 | addgene partial sequence | sequence record 130393 | M13-Rev 5'-CAGGAAACAGCTATGACC-3'
ATAATGATTTTATTTTGACTGATAGTGACCTGTTCGTTGCAACAAATTGATAAGCAATGCTTTCTTATAA
TGCCAACTTTGTACAAGAAAGCTGGGTCCTTGAGGTATGTCTTGAACAGCATGGAACTGCGACAGAACTC
CCGCTCTTGCTCCATGTAGAAGAGCATGTCGCGCAGGTTCACACGTTTTATGCGAGGTCGTAACGTCGTC
GGCGCAGATCCCGAGCTGCTTAGCACTCCGCCGCCACTTGAACCCGCTCCCGAACTGACTGTTTCGCCGT
CTAGCTTCAGCTTTTTCCGAGGTCCAATCGCCTGCAGCGCCGTCAGATTGGCATCTCGTTGACGCAACTC
CTCCATTTCGGCGCGTTGCATCTCCTTGGCCCTCGCCTTCATCTTGGCCTGCTCGGGATCTTCCACCCTC
GACCGTGACTTGGCTGCCCGCAGCAGCATCTCACGCTCCAGTTCCTCGTGTCGCTTCTGCTCGGCCTTGT
CCAGCTCCTCGAGAAACTTGATCTGACCGCGCACATCCTTGGCGGGCTCATAGCGTGGATCCAACTTGAT
GACATCAATGCGGTGCTCCGCTATCACAGCCAACTTCTCAACGATGTTCTTCAGGCGCTCCTGACAGGCG
TGCGATATCAGAACGGCCACATCCTGCGACGGCTCATCCAGTCCCGCCTCCGAAGTAATTGCCCGTATTC
TAGCTTGCAGCGAGGGGAGATTGAGAAATACCTCATCTTTGCAGGATCGAATCTGCGTGCCGATGTTTTC
GGTACAGCCGAGAATTCGCTGCGACTCCTC
