[The description below was written by a language model from this plasmid's Addgene catalogue record.]
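Description:
pFOSGE_COF3C03 is a Gateway entry clone built in the pDONR221 backbone, a commercial donor vector used to capture open reading frames by recombinational cloning. It is maintained in E. coli as a high-copy plasmid under kanamycin selection. The record gives no feature table, so the individual backbone elements are not itemised. As a rule, an entry clone derived from pDONR221 carries its insert between attL recombination sites produced by the BP reaction, which replaces the donor vector's counter-selectable cassette. The M13 forward and reverse priming sites listed for sequencing flank that cloning region.

The insert is Taf4 from Drosophila melanogaster (CG5444, also known as TAF110 or TAFII110), about 2.9 kb and tied to one specific annotated fly transcript. Taf4 encodes a TBP-associated factor, a subunit of the general transcription factor TFIID. The record does not state whether the coding sequence keeps its stop codon, and it lists no tags, mutations or promoter. Entry clones normally lack a promoter for expressing the insert, because they serve as shuttling intermediates and are not expression constructs.

The usual use of such a clone is as the source in an LR recombination reaction, which moves the Taf4 sequence into a chosen Gateway destination vector, where promoters, fusion domains or tags are supplied. The associated publication concerns the context-dependent regulatory functions of transcriptional regulators, which suggests that this plasmid belongs to a larger set of fly transcription factor and cofactor entry clones made for systematic functional testing. The record itself describes the purpose only as a Gateway entry clone.
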