Addgene plasmid #70959: pFOSGE_COF3C03
Purpose: Gateway entry clone
Depositing lab: Alexander Stark. Depositing organization: Research Institute of Molecular Pathology (IMP). Publication: Transcriptional regulators form diverse groups with context-dependent regulatory functions. Stampfel G, Kazmar T, Frank O, Wienerroither S, Reiter F, Stark A. Nature. 2015 Nov 9. doi: 10.1038/nature15545. PubMed 26550828.
Backbone
  Vector backbone: pDONR221
  Backbone manufacturer: Invitrogen
  Backbone size w/o insert (bp): 4762
  Vector type: Gateway entry vector
Growth in bacteria
  Bacterial resistance: Kanamycin, 50 μg/mL
  Growth temperature: 37°C
  Growth strain: DH5alpha
  Copy number: High Copy
Gene/Insert
  Gene/Insert name: Taf4 (alt names: FBgn0010280; CG5444, FBtr0114589)
  Species: D. melanogaster (fly)
  Insert size (bp): 2886
  Entrez Gene: Taf4 (a.k.a. Dmel_CG5444, CG5444, Dmel\CG5444, SR3-3, SY3-2 TAF110, TAF, TAF110, TAF4, TAFII110, TAF[II]110, TAF[[II]], TAF[[II]]110, TFIID, TFIID 110, Taf110, Taf[[II]]110, d110, dTAF4, dTAFII110, dTAF[[II]]110, dmTAF4, l(3)72Dj, p110, taf110)
  Cloning method: Gateway Cloning
  Sequencing primers: 5′ M13-F20; 3′ M13R
Terms and licenses: Academic/Nonprofit Terms; Industry Terms: Not Available to Industry
How to cite: pFOSGE_COF3C03 was a gift from Alexander Stark (Addgene plasmid # 70959 ; http://n2t.net/addgene:70959 ; RRID:Addgene_70959)
